>Addgene plasmid #44079 | pZC14 (pFA6a-PSc-6xGly-V5-HphMX) | depositor full sequence | sequence record 61697 | pZC14 (pFA6a-PSc-6xGly-V5-HphMX) sequence 4488 bps
CATTGGAAAACGTTCTTCGGGGCGAAAACTCTCAAGGATCTTACCGCTGTTGAGATCCAGTTCGATGTAA
CCCACTCGTGCACCCAACTGATCTTCAGCATCTTTTACTTTCACCAGCGTTTCTGGGTGAGCAAAAACAG
GAAGGCAAAATGCCGCAAAAAAGGGAATAAGGGCGACACGGAAATGTTGAATACTCATACTCTTCCTTTT
TCAATATTATTGAAGCATTTATCAGGGTTATTGTCTCATGAGCGGATACATATTTGAATGTATTTAGAAA
AATAAACAAATAGGGGTTCCGCGCACATTTCCCCGAAAAGTGCCACCTGACGTCTAAGAAACCATTATTA
TCATGACATTAACCTATAAAAATAGGCGTATCACGAGGCCCTTTCGTCTCGCGCGTTTCGGTGATGACGG
TGAAAACCTCTGACACATGCAGCTCCCGGAGACGGTCACAGCTTGTCTGTAAGCGGATGCCGGGAGCAGA
CAAGCCCGTCAGGGCGCGTCAGCGGGTGTTGGCGGGTGTCGGGGCTGGCTTAACTATGCGGCATCAGAGC
AGATTGTACTGAGAGTGCACCATATGGACATATTGTCGTTAGAACGCGGCTACAATTAATACATAACCTT
ATGTATCATACACATACGATTTAGGTGACACTATAGAACGCGGCCGCCAGCTGAAGCTTCGTACGCTGCA
GGTCGACGGATCCCCGGGTTAATTAACTTGGAAGTATTGTTCCAAGGTCCAGGTGGAGGCGGTGGAGGCT
CTAGAGGTAAGCCAATTCCAAACCCATTGTTAGGTTTGGATTCTACTTGACTCGAGGCGCGCCACTTCTA
AATAAGCGAATTTCTTATGATTTATGATTTTTATTATTAAATAAGTTATAAAAAAAATAAGTGTATACAA
ATTTTAAAGTGACTCTTAGGTTTTAAAACGAAAATTCTTATTCTTGAGTAACTCTTTCCTGTAGGTCAGG
TTGCTTTCTCAGGTATAGTATGAGGTCGCTCTTATTGACCACACCTCTACCGGCAGATCCGCTAGGGATA
ACAGGGTAATATAGATCTGTTTAGCTTGCCTCGTCCCCGCCGGGTCACCCGGCCAGCGACATGGAGGCCC
AGAATACCCTCCTTGACAGTCTTGACGTGCGCAGCTCAGGGGCATGATGTGACTGTCGCCCGTACATTTA
GCCCATACATCCCCATGTATAATCATTTGCATCCATACATTTTGATGGCCGCACGGCGCGAAGCAAAAAT
TACGGCTCCTCGCTGCAGACCTGCGAGCAGGGAAACGCTCCCCTCACAGACGCGTTGAATTGTCCCCACG
CCGCGCCCCTGTAGAGAAATATAAAAGGTTAGGATTTGCCACTGAGGTTCTTCTTTCATATACTTCCTTT
TAAAATCTTGCTAGGATACAGTTCTCACATCACATCCGAACATAAACAACCATGGGTAAAAAGCCTGAAC
TCACCGCGACGTCTGTCGAGAAGTTTCTGATCGAAAAGTTCGACAGCGTCTCCGACCTGATGCAGCTCTC
GGAGGGCGAAGAATCTCGTGCTTTCAGCTTCGATGTAGGAGGGCGTGGATATGTCCTGCGGGTAAATAGC
TGCGCCGATGGTTTCTACAAAGATCGTTATGTTTATCGGCACTTTGCATCGGCCGCGCTCCCGATTCCGG
AAGTGCTTGACATTGGGGAATTCAGCGAGAGCCTGACCTATTGCATCTCCCGCCGTGCACAGGGTGTCAC
GTTGCAAGACCTGCCTGAAACCGAACTGCCCGCTGTTCTGCAGCCGGTCGCGGAGGCCATGGATGCGATC
GCTGCGGCCGATCTTAGCCAGACGAGCGGGTTCGGCCCATTCGGACCGCAAGGAATCGGTCAATACACTA
CATGGCGTGATTTCATATGCGCGATTGCTGATCCCCATGTGTATCACTGGCAAACTGTGATGGACGACAC
CGTCAGTGCGTCCGTCGCGCAGGCTCTCGATGAGCTGATGCTTTGGGCCGAGGACTGCCCCGAAGTCCGG
CACCTCGTGCACGCGGATTTCGGCTCCAACAATGTCCTGACGGACAATGGCCGCATAACAGCGGTCATTG
ACTGGAGCGAGGCGATGTTCGGGGATTCCCAATACGAGGTCGCCAACATCTTCTTCTGGAGGCCGTGGTT
GGCTTGTATGGAGCAGCAGACGCGCTACTTCGAGCGGAGGCATCCGGAGCTTGCAGGATCGCCGCGGCTC
CGGGCGTATATGCTCCGCATTGGTCTTGACCAACTCTATCAGAGCTTGGTTGACGGCAATTTCGATGATG
CAGCTTGGGCGCAGGGTCGATGCGACGCAATCGTCCGATCCGGAGCCGGGACTGTCGGGCGTACACAAAT
CGCCCGCAGAAGCGCGGCCGTCTGGACCGATGGCTGTGTAGAAGTACTCGCCGATAGTGGAAACCGACGC
CCCAGCACTCGTCCGAGGGCAAAGGAATAATCAGTACTGACAATAAAAAGATTCTTGTTTTCAAGAACTT
GTCATTTGTATAGTTTTTTTATATTGTAGTTGTTCTATTTTAATCAAATGTTAGCGTGATTTATATTTTT
TTTCGCCTCGACATCATCTGCCCAGATGCGAAGTTAAGTGCGCAGAAAGTAATATCATGCGTCAATCGTA
TGTGAATGCTGGTCGCTATACTGCTGTCGATTCGATACTAACGCCGCCATCCAGTGTCGAAAACGAGCTC
GAATTCATCGATGATATCAGATCCACTAGTGGCCTATGCGGCCGCGGATCTGCCGGTCTCCCTATAGTGA
GTCGTATTAATTTCGATAAGCCAGGTTAACCTGCATTAATGAATCGGCCAACGCGCGGGGAGAGGCGGTT
TGCGTATTGGGCGCTCTTCCGCTTCCTCGCTCACTGACTCGCTGCGCTCGGTCGTTCGGCTGCGGCGAGC
GGTATCAGCTCACTCAAAGGCGGTAATACGGTTATCCACAGAATCAGGGGATAACGCAGGAAAGAACATG
TGAGCAAAAGGCCAGCAAAAGGCCAGGAACCGTAAAAAGGCCGCGTTGCTGGCGTTTTTCCATAGGCTCC
GCCCCCCTGACGAGCATCACAAAAATCGACGCTCAAGTCAGAGGTGGCGAAACCCGACAGGACTATAAAG
ATACCAGGCGTTTCCCCCTGGAAGCTCCCTCGTGCGCTCTCCTGTTCCGACCCTGCCGCTTACCGGATAC
CTGTCCGCCTTTCTCCCTTCGGGAAGCGTGGCGCTTTCTCAATGCTCACGCTGTAGGTATCTCAGTTCGG
TGTAGGTCGTTCGCTCCAAGCTGGGCTGTGTGCACGAACCCCCCGTTCAGCCCGACCGCTGCGCCTTATC
CGGTAACTATCGTCTTGAGTCCAACCCGGTAAGACACGACTTATCGCCACTGGCAGCAGCCACTGGTAAC
AGGATTAGCAGAGCGAGGTATGTAGGCGGTGCTACAGAGTTCTTGAAGTGGTGGCCTAACTACGGCTACA
CTAGAAGGACAGTATTTGGTATCTGCGCTCTGCTGAAGCCAGTTACCTTCGGAAAAAGAGTTGGTAGCTC
TTGATCCGGCAAACAAACCACCGCTGGTAGCGGTGGTTTTTTTGTTTGCAAGCAGCAGATTACGCGCAGA
AAAAAAGGATCTCAAGAAGATCCTTTGATCTTTTCTACGGGGTCTGACGCTCAGTGGAACGAAAACTCAC
GTTAAGGGATTTTGGTCATGAGATTATCAAAAAGGATCTTCACCTAGATCCTTTTAAATTAAAAATGAAG
TTTTAAATCAATCTAAAGTATATATGAGTAAACTTGGTCTGACAGTTACCAATGCTTAATCAGTGAGGCA
CCTATCTCAGCGATCTGTCTATTTCGTTCATCCATAGTTGCCTGACTCCCCGTCGTGTAGATAACTACGA
TACGGGAGGGCTTACCATCTGGCCCCAGTGCTGCAATGATACCGCGAGACCCACGCTCACCGGCTCCAGA
TTTATCAGCAATAAACCAGCCAGCCGGAAGGGCCGAGCGCAGAAGTGGTCCTGCAACTTTATCCGCCTCC
ATCCAGTCTATTAATTGTTGCCGGGAAGCTAGAGTAAGTAGTTCGCCAGTTAATAGTTTGCGCAACGTTG
TTGCCATTGCTACAGGCATCGTGGTGTCACGCTCGTCGTTTGGTATGGCTTCATTCAGCTCCGGTTCCCA
ACGATCAAGGCGAGTTACATGATCCCCCATGTTGTGCAAAAAAGCGGTTAGCTCCTTCGGTCCTCCGATC
GTTGTCAGAAGTAAGTTGGCCGCAGTGTTATCACTCATGGTTATGGCAGCACTGCATAATTCTCTTACTG
TCATGCCATCCGTAAGATGCTTTTCTGTGACTGGTGAGTACTCAACCAAGTCATTCTGAGAATAGTGTAT
GCGGCGACCGAGTTGCTCTTGCCCGGCGTCAATACGGGATAATACCGCGCCACATAGCAGAACTTTAAAA
GTGCTCAT
Features (pLannotate 1.2.2; 10 found; start..end, strand, type, name):
    199..303     -  promoter       AmpR promoter: bla
    398..433     +  CDS            rop (fragment): Rop protein, which maintains plasmids at low copy number; rop
    535..586     +  misc_feature   bom (fragment): basis of mobility region from pBR322
    649..667     +  promoter       SP6 promoter: promoter for bacteriophage SP6 RNA polymerase
    846..1033    +  terminator     ADH1 terminator: S. cerevisiae ADH1; transcription terminator for the S. cerevisiae alcohol dehydrogenase 1 (ADH1) gene
   1108..2683    +  gene           hphMX6: yeast selectable marker conferring hygromycin resistance
   2791..2809    -  promoter       T7 promoter: promoter for bacteriophage T7 RNA polymerase
   2831..2884    -  CDS            lacI (fragment): lac repressor; lacI; The lac repressor binds to the lac operator to inhibit transcription in E. coli. This inhibition can be relieved by adding lactose or isopropyl-β-D-thiogalactopyranoside (IPTG).
   3067..3655    -  rep_origin     ori: high-copy-number ColE1/pMB1/pBR322/pUC origin of replication
   3826..198     -  CDS            AmpR (across the origin): β-lactamase; bla; confers resistance to ampicillin, carbenicillin, and related antibiotics
