[The description below was written by a language model from this plasmid's Addgene catalogue record and pLannotate feature annotations shown in this document.]
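Description:
pZC14 (pFA6a-PSc-6xGly-V5-HphMX) is a PCR template plasmid of the pFA6a family, used for C-terminal tagging of genes at their chromosomal loci in budding yeast. It is not meant to replicate in yeast. It is propagated in E. coli through a ColE1/pUC-type origin and an ampicillin resistance gene (bla with its own promoter), and it carries no yeast origin in the annotated features. It was derived from pFA6a-6xGLY-3xFLAG-hphMX4 by replacing the 6xGly/3xFLAG segment with a PreScission protease site, a six-glycine linker and a V5 epitope. The record lists it as an empty backbone with no gene insert.

The functional module lies between the flanking SP6 and T7 promoters, which serve as sequencing primer sites. It consists of the protease site–linker–V5 coding segment, followed by the S. cerevisiae ADH1 transcription terminator and the hphMX cassette conferring hygromycin resistance in yeast. The feature table annotates the terminator and marker but not the short tag region itself, which presumably sits in the gap just upstream of the terminator. The small rop, bom and lacI fragments appear to be backbone remnants.

In use, the module is amplified with primers carrying about 50 nt of homology to the target locus. The linear product integrates by homologous recombination in frame at the 3' end of an ORF, and integrants are selected on hygromycin. The tagged protein can be followed or captured through V5 and released from the matrix by PreScission cleavage. The plasmid belongs to a set of 36 combining TEV or PreScission sites, several tags and three markers, so that a complex carrying two different tags can be purified in two successive steps. An alternative upstream primer omits the protease site when only epitope tagging is needed.
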