Addgene plasmid #44079: pZC14 (pFA6a-PSc-6xGly-V5-HphMX)
Purpose: (Empty Backbone)
Depositing lab: Tim Formosa. Depositing organization: University of Utah.
Backbone
  Vector backbone: pFA6a-6xGLY-3xFLAG-hphMX4 (Addgene plasmid # 20755)
  Backbone manufacturer: Mark Hochstrasser lab (Yale Univeristy, New Haven, CT) (PMID: 19243080)
  Backbone size (bp): 4477
  Modifications to backbone: 6xGly/3xFlag replaced with PSc/6xGly/V5
  Vector type: PCR-based yeast C-terminal tagging
  Selectable markers: Hygromycin
  Tag / fusion protein: PreScission protease site (C terminal on backbone); 6xGly linker (C terminal on backbone); V5 tag (C terminal on backbone); ADH1 transcription terminator (C terminal on backbone); HphMX casette (C terminal on backbone)
Growth in bacteria
  Bacterial resistance: Ampicillin, 100 μg/mL
  Growth temperature: 37°C
  Growth strain: DH5alpha
  Copy number: Unknown
Gene/Insert
  Cloning method: Ligation Independent Cloning
  Sequencing primers: 5′ Sp6; 3′ T7
Resource information
  A portion of this plasmid was derived from a plasmid made by: Backbone pFA6a-6xGLY-3xFLAG-hphMX4 from Mark Hochstrasser lab (Yale Univeristy, New Haven, CT) via Addgene (Plasmid no. 20755)
Terms and licenses: Academic/Nonprofit Terms; Industry Terms: Not Available to Industry
Depositor comments: The depositing lab has constructed and deposited here 36 plasmids that can be used to generate linear PCR products to fuse to the 3' end of an ORF in the yeast genome and add (TEV or PreScission protease site) - 6X Gly linker - (12X His, 2X Strep, 3X FLAG, Protein A, or V5) - ADH1 transcription terminator - (KanMX, HphMX, or His3MX). Six plasmids (Addgene plasmids 44062, 44068, 44074, 44080, 44086, and 44092) have no epitope/purification tag and so can be used to add an alternate tag by standard cloning into unique XhoI-KpnI-XbaI sites, if desired. The other 30 plasmids are all of the possible combinations of the protease site - tag - marker options listed above. After fusion, the modified protein can then be followed with the epitope or purified using the tag and released from the matrix with the protease site. The constructs were designed with one of two different protease sites to allow a complex with two different tags to be purified in two successive steps, using each protease to release the complex from each purification matrix. The schematic diagram (see attached above) represents the format of the constructs and shows the proper scheme for producing the desired PCR products (see also below). If only epitope tagging is needed, the upstream primer can be adjusted to skip the protease site (see example below). Construction: DS5421 (pFA6a-6xGLY-3XFLAG-HIS3MX6 (Addgene Plasmid #20753), DS5422 (pFA6a-6xGLY-3XFLAG-KanMX) (Addgene Plasmid #20754), or DS5423 (pFA6a-6xGLY-3XFLAG-HphMX) (Addgene Plasmid #20755) (corresponding to each selection marker) was digested with AscI and PacI to release 3XFlag and replace it with TEV or PreScision sites followed by 6xGly and an XhoI-KpnI-XbaI linker. Affinity tags were constructed by PCR or by annealing oligos to fit into the XhoI-XbaI gap. This includes 12xHis, 2xStrep II, 3xFLAG, PrtA (2 repeats as found in pBS1479), and V5. Each tag was inserted into each base vector, making 30 templates with all combinations of protease site, tag, and selectable marker. PCR amplification: These two primers (along with 50 nt of homology to the targets at the 5' ends) will amplify the desired product from any of the constructs (the reading frame for P1 is important – alternating codons bracketed). P1 5’-(homology)...[CGA]CGG[ATC]CCC[GGG]TTA[ATT]AAC-3’ P2 5’-(homology)...GATATCATCGATGAATTCGAGCTCGTTT-3’ If only epitope tagging is needed, the upstream primer can be adjusted to skip the protease site. As an example, for the V5-tag-containing constructs, usage of the following primer (5’-(homology)... GGTGGAGGCTCTAGAGGTAAGCCAATTCCA-3’) in place of P1 will omit the protease cleavage site and add only 3xGly and V5 (GGGSR-V5-Stop).
How to cite: pZC14 (pFA6a-PSc-6xGly-V5-HphMX) was a gift from Tim Formosa (Addgene plasmid # 44079 ; http://n2t.net/addgene:44079 ; RRID:Addgene_44079)
