>Addgene plasmid #44079 | pZC14 (pFA6a-PSc-6xGly-V5-HphMX) | addgene partial sequence | sequence record 62081 | Sp6 5'-ATTTAGGTGACACTATAG-3'
TCGTACGCTGCAGGTCGACGGATCCCCGGGTTAATTAACTTGGAAGTATTGTTCCAAGGTCCAGGTGGAG
GCGGTGGAGGCTCTAGAGGTAAGCCAATTCCAAACCCATTGTTAGGTTTGGATTCTACTTGACTCGAGGC
GCGCCACTTCTAAATAAGCGAATTTCTTATGATTTATGATTTTTATTATTAAATAAGTTATAAAAAAAAT
AAGTGTATACAAATTTTAAAGTGACTCTTAGGTTTTAAAACGAAAATTCTTATTCTTGAGTAACTCTTTC
CTGTAGGTCAGGTTGCTTTCTCAGGTATAGTATGAGGTCGCTCTTATTGACCACACCTCTACCGGCAGAT
CCGCTAGGGATAACAGGGTAATATAGATCTGTTTAGCTTGCCTCGTCCCCGCCGGGTCACCCGGCCAGCG
ACATGGAGGCCCAGAATACCCTCCTTGACAGTCTTGACGTGCGCAGCTCAGGGGCATGATGTGACTGTCG
CCCGTACATTTAGCCCATACATCCCCATGTATAATCATTTGCATCCATACATTTTGATGGCCGCACGGCG
CGAAGCAAAAATTACGGCTCCTCGCTGCGGACCTGCGAGCAGGGAAACGCTCCCCTCACAGACGCGTTGA
ATTGTCCCCACGCCGCGCCCCTGTAGAGAAATATAAAAGGTTAGGATTTGCCACTGAGGTTCTTCTTTCA
TATACTTCCTTTTAAAATCTTGCTAGGATACAGTTCTCACATCACATCCGAACATAAACAACCATGGGTA
AAAAGCCTGAACTCACCGCGACGTCTGTCGAGAAGTTTCTGATCGAAAAGTTCGACAGCGTCTCCGACCT
GATGCAGCTCTCGGAGGGCGAAGAATCTCGTGCTTTCAGCTTCGATGTA
